>Addgene plasmid #87738 | pET151-Vta1(280-330) | addgene full sequence | sequence record 175361 | Addgene NGS Result
CAAGGAGATGGCGCCCAACAGTCCCCCGGCCACGGGGCCTGCCACCATACCCACGCCGAAACAAGCGCTC
ATGAGCCCGAAGTGGCGAGCCCGATCTTCCCCATCGGTGATGTCGGCGATATAGGCGCCAGCAACCGCAC
CTGTGGCGCCGGTGATGCCGGCCACGATGCGTCCGGCGTAGAGGATCGAGATCTCGATCCCGCGAAATTA
ATACGACTCACTATAGGGGAATTGTGAGCGGATAACAATTCCCCTCTAGAAATAATTTTGTTTAACTTTA
AGAAGGAGATATACATATGCATCATCACCATCACCATGGTAAGCCTATCCCTAACCCTCTCCTCGGTCTC
GATTCTACGGAAAACCTGTATTTTCAGGGAACAAAGGATGAGTTGACAAAAATTATGGACAGGGCCAGTA
AAATAGAGCAAATTCAAAAACTTGCCAAATACGCCATAAGCGCATTGAATTATGAAGACCTGCCCACCGC
CAAAGATGAGTTAACTAAGGCGTTGGATCTGTTAAATTCTATTTGACATATGAAGGGCGAGCTCAGATCC
GGCTGCTAACAAAGCCCGAAAGGAAGCTGAGTTGGCTGCTGCCACCGCTGAGCAATAACTAGCATAACCC
CTTGGGGCCTCTAAACGGGTCTTGAGGGGTTTTTTGCTGAAAGGAGGAACTATATCCGGATATCCCGCAA
GAGGCCCGGCAGTACCGGCATAACCAAGCCTATGCCTACAGCATCCAGGGTGACGGTGCCGAGGATGACG
ATGAGCGCATTGTTAGATTTCATACACGGTGCCTGACTGCGTTAGCAATTTAACTGTGATAAACTACCGC
ATTAAAGCTAGCTTATCGATGATAAGCTGTCAAACATGAGAATTAATTCTTGAAGACGAAAGGGCCTCGT
GATACGCCTATTTTTATAGGTTAATGTCATGATAATAATGGTTTCTTAGACGTCAGGTGGCACTTTTCGG
GGAAATGTGCGCGGAACCCCTATTTGTTTATTTTTCTAAATACATTCAAATATGTATCCGCTCATGAGAC
AATAACCCTGATAAATGCTTCAATAATATTGAAAAAGGAAGAGTATGAGTATTCAACATTTCCGTGTCGC
CCTTATTCCCTTTTTTGCGGCATTTTGCCTTCCTGTTTTTGCTCACCCAGAAACGCTGGTGAAAGTAAAA
GATGCTGAAGATCAGTTGGGTGCACGAGTGGGTTACATCGAACTGGATCTCAACAGCGGTAAGATCCTTG
AGAGTTTTCGCCCCGAAGAACGTTTTCCAATGATGAGCACTTTTAAAGTTCTGCTATGTGGCGCGGTATT
ATCCCGTGTTGACGCCGGGCAAGAGCAACTCGGTCGCCGCATACACTATTCTCAGAATGACTTGGTTGAG
TACTCACCAGTCACAGAAAAGCATCTTACGGATGGCATGACAGTAAGAGAATTATGCAGTGCTGCCATAA
CCATGAGTGATAACACTGCGGCCAACTTACTTCTGACAACGATCGGAGGACCGAAGGAGCTAACCGCTTT
TTTGCACAACATGGGGGATCATGTAACTCGCCTTGATCGTTGGGAACCGGAGCTGAATGAAGCCATACCA
AACGACGAGCGTGACACCACGATGCCTGCAGCAATGGCAACAACGTTGCGCAAACTATTAACTGGCGAAC
TACTTACTCTAGCTTCCCGGCAACAATTAATAGACTGGATGGAGGCGGATAAAGTTGCAGGACCACTTCT
GCGCTCGGCCCTTCCGGCTGGCTGGTTTATTGCTGATAAATCTGGAGCCGGTGAGCGTGGGTCTCGCGGT
ATCATTGCAGCACTGGGGCCAGATGGTAAGCCCTCCCGTATCGTAGTTATCTACACGACGGGGAGTCAGG
CAACTATGGATGAACGAAATAGACAGATCGCTGAGATAGGTGCCTCACTGATTAAGCATTGGTAACTGTC
AGACCAAGTTTACTCATATATACTTTAGATTGATTTAAAACTTCATTTTTAATTTAAAAGGATCTAGGTG
AAGATCCTTTTTGATAATCTCATGACCAAAATCCCTTAACGTGAGTTTTCGTTCCACTGAGCGTCAGACC
CCGTAGAAAAGATCAAAGGATCTTCTTGAGATCCTTTTTTTCTGCGCGTAATCTGCTGCTTGCAAACAAA
AAAACCACCGCTACCAGCGGTGGTTTGTTTGCCGGATCAAGAGCTACCAACTCTTTTTCCGAAGGTAACT
GGCTTCAGCAGAGCGCAGATACCAAATACTGTCCTTCTAGTGTAGCCGTAGTTAGGCCACCACTTCAAGA
ACTCTGTAGCACCGCCTACATACCTCGCTCTGCTAATCCTGTTACCAGTGGCTGCTGCCAGTGGCGATAA
GTCGTGTCTTACCGGGTTGGACTCAAGACGATAGTTACCGGATAAGGCGCAGCGGTCGGGCTGAACGGGG
GGTTCGTGCACACAGCCCAGCTTGGAGCGAACGACCTACACCGAACTGAGATACCTACAGCGTGAGCTAT
GAGAAAGCGCCACGCTTCCCGAAGGGAGAAAGGCGGACAGGTATCCGGTAAGCGGCAGGGTCGGAACAGG
AGAGCGCACGAGGGAGCTTCCAGGGGGAAACGCCTGGTATCTTTATAGTCCTGTCGGGTTTCGCCACCTC
TGACTTGAGCGTCGATTTTTGTGATGCTCGTCAGGGGGGCGGAGCCTATGGAAAAACGCCAGCAACGCGG
CCTTTTTACGGTTCCTGGCCTTTTGCTGGCCTTTTGCTCACATGTTCTTTCCTGCGTTATCCCCTGATTC
TGTGGATAACCGTATTACCGCCTTTGAGTGAGCTGATACCGCTCGCCGCAGCCGAACGACCGAGCGCAGC
GAGTCAGTGAGCGAGGAAGCGGAAGAGCGCCTGATGCGGTATTTTCTCCTTACGCATCTGTGCGGTATTT
CACACCGCAATGGTGCACTCTCAGTACAATCTGCTCTGATGCCGCATAGTTAAGCCAGTATACACTCCGC
TATCGCTACGTGACTGGGTCATGGCTGCGCCCCGACACCCGCCAACACCCGCTGACGCGCCCTGACGGGC
TTGTCTGCTCCCGGCATCCGCTTACAGACAAGCTGTGACCGTCTCCGGGAGCTGCATGTGTCAGAGGTTT
TCACCGTCATCACCGAAACGCGCGAGGCAGCTGCGGTAAAGCTCATCAGCGTGGTCGTGAAGCGATTCAC
AGATGTCTGCCTGTTCATCCGCGTCCAGCTCGTTGAGTTTCTCCAGAAGCGTTAATGTCTGGCTTCTGAT
AAAGCGGGCCATGTTAAGGGCGGTTTTTTCCTGTTTGGTCACTGATGCCTCCGTGTAAGGGGGATTTCTG
TTCATGGGGGTAATGATACCGATGAAACGAGAGAGGATGCTCACGATACGGGTTACTGATGATGAACATG
CCCGGTTACTGGAACGTTGTGAGGGTAAACAACTGGCGGTATGGATGCGGCGGGACCAGAGAAAAATCAC
TCAGGGTCAATGCCAGCGCTTCGTTAATACAGATGTAGGTGTTCCACAGGGTAGCCAGCAGCATCCTGCG
ATGCAGATCCGGAACATAATGGTGCAGGGCGCTGACTTCCGCGTTTCCAGACTTTACGAAACACGGAAAC
CGAAGACCATTCATGTTGTTGCTCAGGTCGCAGACGTTTTGCAGCAGCAGTCGCTTCACGTTCGCTCGCG
TATCGGTGATTCATTCTGCTAACCAGTAAGGCAACCCCGCCAGCCTAGCCGGGTCCTCAACGACAGGAGC
ACGATCATGCGCACCCGTGGCCAGGACCCAACGCTGCCCGAGATGCGCCGCGTGCGGCTGCTGGAGATGG
CGGACGCGATGGATATGTTCTGCCAAGGGTTGGTTTGCGCATTCACAGTTCTCCGCAAGAATTGATTGGC
TCCAATTCTTGGAGTGGTGAATCCGTTAGCGAGGTGCCGCCGGCTTCCATTCAGGTCGAGGTGGCCCGGC
TCCATGCACCGCGACGCAACGCGGGGAGGCAGACAAGGTATAGGGCGGCGCCTACAATCCATGCCAACCC
GTTCCATGTGCTCGCCGAGGCGGCATAAATCGCCGTGACGATCAGCGGTCCAATGATCGAAGTTAGGCTG
GTAAGAGCCGCGAGCGATCCTTGAAGCTGTCCCTGATGGTCGTCATCTACCTGCCTGGACAGCATGGCCT
GCAACGCGGGCATCCCGATGCCGCCGGAAGCGAGAAGAATCATAATGGGGAAGGCCATCCAGCCTCGCGT
CGCGAACGCCAGCAAGACGTAGCCCAGCGCGTCGGCCGCCATGCCGGCGATAATGGCCTGCTTCTCGCCG
AAACGTTTGGTGGCGGGACCAGTGACGAAGGCTTGAGCGAGGGCGTGCAAGATTCCGAATACCGCAAGCG
ACAGGCCGATCATCGTCGCGCTCCAGCGAAAGCGGTCCTCGCCGAAAATGACCCAGAGCGCTGCCGGCAC
CTGTCCTACGAGTTGCATGATAAAGAAGACAGTCATAAGTGCGGCGACGATAGTCATGCCCCGCGCCCAC
CGGAAGGAGCTGACTGGGTTGAAGGCTCTCAAGGGCATCGGTCGAGATCCCGGTGCCTAATGAGTGAGCT
AACTTACATTAATTGCGTTGCGCTCACTGCCCGCTTTCCAGTCGGGAAACCTGTCGTGCCAGCTGCATTA
ATGAATCGGCCAACGCGCGGGGAGAGGCGGTTTGCGTATTGGGCGCCAGGGTGGTTTTTCTTTTCACCAG
TGAGACGGGCAACAGCTGATTGCCCTTCACCGCCTGGCCCTGAGAGAGTTGCAGCAAGCGGTCCACGCTG
GTTTGCCCCAGCAGGCGAAAATCCTGTTTGATGGTGGTTAACGGCGGGATATAACATGAGCTGTCTTCGG
TATCGTCGTATCCCACTACCGAGATATCCGCACCAACGCGCAGCCCGGACTCGGTAATGGCGCGCATTGC
GCCCAGCGCCATCTGATCGTTGGCAACCAGCATCGCAGTGGGAACGATGCCCTCATTCAGCATTTGCATG
GTTTGTTGAAAACCGGACATGGCACTCCAGTCGCCTTCCCGTTCCGCTATCGGCTGAATTTGATTGCGAG
TGAGATATTTATGCCAGCCAGCCAGACGCAGACGCGCCGAGACAGAACTTAATGGGCCCGCTAACAGCGC
GATTTGCTGGTGACCCAATGCGACCAGATGCTCCACGCCCAGTCGCGTACCGTCTTCATGGGAGAAAATA
ATACTGTTGATGGGTGTCTGGTCAGAGACATCAAGAAATAACGCCGGAACATTAGTGCAGGCAGCTTCCA
CAGCAATGGCATCCTGGTCATCCAGCGGATAGTTAATGATCAGCCCACTGACGCGTTGCGCGAGAAGATT
GTGCACCGCCGCTTTACAGGCTTCGACGCCGCTTCGTTCTACCATCGACACCACCACGCTGGCACCCAGT
TGATCGGCGCGAGATTTAATCGCCGCGACAATTTGCGACGGCGCGTGCAGGGCCAGACTGGAGGTGGCAA
CGCCAATCAGCAACGACTGTTTGCCCGCCAGTTGTTGTGCCACGCGGTTGGGAATGTAATTCAGCTCCGC
CATCGCCGCTTCCACTTTTTCCCGCGTTTTCGCAGAAACGTGGCTGGCCTGGTTCACCACGCGGGAAACG
GTCTGATAAGAGACACCGGCATACTCTGCGACATCGTATAACGTTACTGGTTTCACATTCACCACCCTGA
ATTGACTCTCTTCCGGGCGCTATCATGCCATACCGCGAAAGGTTTTGCGCCATTCGATGGTGTCCGGGAT
CTCGACGCTCTCCCTTATGCGACTCCTGCATTAGGAAGCAGCCCAGTAGTAGGTTGAGGCCGTTGAGCAC
CGCCGCCGCAAGGAATGGTGCATG
Features (pLannotate 1.2.2; 21 found; start..end, strand, type, name):
    209..227     +  promoter       T7 promoter: promoter for bacteriophage T7 RNA polymerase
    228..252     +  protein_bind   lac operator: The lac repressor binds to the lac operator to inhibit transcription in E. coli. This inhibition can be relieved by adding lactose or isopropyl-β-D-thiogalactopyranoside (IPTG). lac repressor encoded by lacI
    267..289     +  RBS            RBS: efficient ribosome binding site from bacteriophage T7 gene 10 (Olins and Rangwala, 1989)
    318..359     +  CDS            V5 tag: epitope tag from simian virus 5
    360..379     +  CDS            TEV site (fragment): tobacco etch virus (TEV) protease recognition and cleavage site
    381..533     +  CDS            VTA1 (fragment): VTA1_YEAST - Experimental evidence at protein level: Swiss-Prot protein existence level 1. Has a role in the formation of the multivesicular body (MVB). Required for the sorting of lipids to form intralumenal vesicles and for fluid-phase transport to the vacuole. Required for sorting the plasma membrane proteins STE2 and STE3 into the MVB. Acts a cofactor of VSP4, promotes the oligomerization of VPS4 and stimulates its ATPase activity by 6- to 8-fold. From Saccharomyces cerevisiae (strain ATCC 204508 / S288c) (Baker's yeast).
    562..611     +  CDS            SET1 (fragment): solubility-enhancement tag derived from T7 phage gene 10B
    619..666     +  terminator     T7 terminator: transcription terminator for bacteriophage T7 RNA polymerase
    689..793     -  CDS            TcR (fragment): tetracycline efflux protein; tet; confers resistance to tetracycline
    850..873     -  promoter       tet promoter (fragment): E. coli promoter for tetracycline efflux protein gene
    990..1094    +  promoter       AmpR promoter: bla
   1095..1955    +  CDS            AmpR: β-lactamase; bla; confers resistance to ampicillin, carbenicillin, and related antibiotics
   2126..2714    +  rep_origin     ori: high-copy-number ColE1/pMB1/pBR322/pUC origin of replication
   2900..3039    -  misc_feature   bom: basis of mobility region from pBR322
   3141..3332    -  CDS            rop: Rop protein, which maintains plasmids at low copy number; rop
   3349..3729    +  CDS            YPB1_ECOLX: Protein predicted: Swiss-Prot protein existence level 4. From Escherichia coli.
   3971..4595    -  CDS            TcR (fragment): tetracycline efflux protein; tet; confers resistance to tetracycline
   4610..4631    -  protein_bind   CAP binding site: CAP binding activates transcription in the presence of cAMP. E. coli catabolite activator protein
   4644..5726    -  CDS            lacI: lac repressor; lacI; The lac repressor binds to the lac operator to inhibit transcription in E. coli. This inhibition can be relieved by adding lactose or isopropyl-β-D-thiogalactopyranoside (IPTG).
   5727..5804    -  promoter       lacI promoter: lacI
   5812..187     -  CDS            TcR (fragment) (across the origin): tetracycline efflux protein; tet; confers resistance to tetracycline
