[The description below was written by a language model from this plasmid's Addgene catalogue record and pLannotate feature annotations shown in this document.]
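Description:
pET151-Vta1(280-330) is a bacterial expression plasmid built on the Invitrogen pET151 backbone, about 5.9 kb in total, for producing a short C-terminal fragment of the Saccharomyces cerevisiae protein Vta1 in E. coli. It replicates from a pBR322-type ColE1 origin accompanied by the bom region and the rop gene. Rop keeps copy number low, consistent with the catalogue's low-copy designation. Selection is by ampicillin through β-lactamase expressed from its own promoter. Several tetracycline-resistance fragments and a partial tet promoter are also annotated, but these are non-functional remnants of the pBR322 lineage rather than usable markers.

The expression cassette is a standard T7lac arrangement. A T7 promoter is followed directly by a lac operator and the T7 gene 10 ribosome binding site, and a T7 terminator lies downstream. The plasmid also carries lacI under its own promoter, so transcription stays repressed until induction with IPTG in a host that supplies T7 RNA polymerase. The open reading frame encodes an N-terminal 6xHis tag (listed in the catalogue, though not separately annotated in the feature table), a V5 epitope and a TEV protease cleavage site. These are fused to Vta1 residues 280-330, with amino acids 1-279 deleted. This roughly 156 bp insert was introduced by ligation-independent cloning and corresponds to the VSL domain. A short T7 gene 10-related match annotated after the insert appears to be backbone sequence ahead of the terminator.

Vta1 is a cofactor of the Vps4 AAA ATPase, promoting its oligomerization and stimulating its ATPase activity in the multivesicular body pathway. The construct allows affinity purification of the isolated VSL domain with optional tag removal by TEV, for structural and biochemical studies of the Vps4-Vta1 complex.
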