Addgene plasmid #87738: pET151-Vta1(280-330)
Purpose: Bacterial expression of the VSL domain of S. cerevisiae Vta1
Depositing lab: Chris Hill. Depositing organization: University of Utah. Publication: Structural Basis of Protein Translocation by the Vps4-Vta1 AAA ATPase. Monroe N, Han H, Shen PS, Sundquist WI, Hill CP. Elife. 2017 Apr 5;6. pii: e24487. doi: 10.7554/eLife.24487. PubMed 28379137.
Backbone
  Vector backbone: pET151
  Backbone manufacturer: Invitrogen
  Backbone size w/o insert (bp): 5700
  Total vector size (bp): 5907
  Vector type: Bacterial Expression
Growth in bacteria
  Bacterial resistance: Ampicillin, 100 μg/mL
  Growth temperature: 37°C
  Growth strain: DH5alpha
  Copy number: Low Copy
Gene/Insert
  Gene/Insert name: Vacuolar protein sorting-associated protein Vta1 (alt name: Vta1)
  Species: S. cerevisiae (budding yeast)
  Insert size (bp): 156
  Mutation: deleted amino acids 1-279
  GenBank ID: NM_001182068 NC_001144.5
  Entrez Gene: VTA1 (a.k.a. YLR181C)
  Promoter: T7
  Tag / fusion protein: 6xHis-V5-TEV (N terminal on backbone)
  Cloning method: Ligation Independent Cloning
  Sequencing primers: 5′ TAATACGACTCACTATAGG; 3′ GCTAGTTATTGCTCAGCGG
Terms and licenses: Academic/Nonprofit Terms; Industry Terms: Not Available to Industry
How to cite: pET151-Vta1(280-330) was a gift from Chris Hill (Addgene plasmid # 87738 ; http://n2t.net/addgene:87738 ; RRID:Addgene_87738)
